>Addgene plasmid #52926 | P2X4-pHluorin123 | depositor partial sequence | sequence record 82325 | P2X4-pHluorin123
ATGGCAGGCTGCTGCTCCGTGCTCCGGGCTTTCCTGTTCGAGTACGACACGCCGCGCATCGTGCTCATCC
GCAGCCGTAAAGTGGGGCTCATGAACCGCGTGGTGCAGCTGCTCATCCTGGCTTACGTCATTGGGTGGGT
GTTCGTGTGGGAAAAGGGCTACCAGGAAACGGACTCTGTGGTCAGCTCGGTGACAACCAAAGCCAAAGGT
GTGGCTGTGACCAACACTTCTCAGCTTGGATTCCGGATCTGGGACGTGGCCGACTATGTGGTCCCAGCTC
AGGAGGAAAACTCCCTCTTCATCATGACCAACATGATCGTCACCGTGAACCAGACGCAGGGTACCTGTCC
AGAGATTCCTGATAAGGGAGCTGGAGCTATCGATGGAGGAGCTGGAGGAGCTAGGAGTAAAGGAGAAGAA
CTTTTCACTGGAGTTGTCCCAATTCTTGTTGAATTAGATGGTGATGTTAATGGGCACAAATTTTCTGTCA
GTGGAGAGGGTGAAGGTGATGCAACATACGGAAAACTTACCCTTAAATTTATTTGCACTACTGGAAAACT
ACCTGTTCCATGGCCAACACTTGTCACTACTTTAACTTATGGTGTTCAATGCTTTTCAAGATACCCAGAT
CATATGAAACGGCATGACTTTTTCAAGAGTGCCATGCCCGAAGGTTATGTACAGGAAAGAACTATATTTT
TCAAAGATGACGGGAACTACAAGACACGTGCTGAAGTCAAGTTTGAAGGTGATACCCTTGTTAATAGAAT
CGAGTTAAAAGGTATTGATTTTAAAGAAGATGGAAACATTCTTGGACACAAATTGGAATACAACTATAAC
GATCACCAGGTGTACATCATGGCAGACAAACAAAAGAATGGAATCAAAGCTAACTTCAAAATTAGACACA
ACATTGAAGATGGAGGCGTTCAACTAGCAGACCATTATCAACAAAATACTCCAATTGGCGATGGGCCCGT
CCTTTTACCAGACAACCATTACCTGTTTACAACTTCTACTCTTTCGAAAGATCCCAACGAAAAGAGAGAC
CACATGGTCCTTCTTGAGTTTGTAACAGCTGCTGGGATTACACATGGCATGGATGAACTATACAAAGGAG
GAGCTGGAGGAGCTGAATTCGCTGGAGCTGGAACCAGCATTTGCGATTCAGACGCCAACTGCACTCTCGG
CTCCTCGGACACCCACAGCAGTGGAATTGGGACTGGAAGGTGTGTTCCATTCAACGCGTCTGTGAAGACC
TGTGAGGTGGCCGCATGGTGCCCAGTGGAGAATGACGCTGGTGTGCCAACGCCAGCTTTTTTAAAGGCTG
CAGAAAACTTCACCCTCTTGGTAAAGAACAACATCTGGTACCCCAAGTTTAATTTCAGCAAGAGGAATAT
CCTCCCCAACATTACCACCTCCTACCTCAAGTCGTGCATTTATAATGCGCGGACGGATCCCTTCTGCCCC
ATATTCCGTCTTGGCCAAATCGTGGCGGATGCGGGCCACAGCTTTCAGGAGATGGCAGTGGAGGGAGGCA
TCATGGGTATCCAGATCAAGTGGGACTGCAACCTTGACAGAGCTGCCTCCCACTGCCTGCCCAGATATTC
CTTCCGGCGCCTCGACACTCGGGACTTAGAACACAACGTGTCTCCTGGCTACAATTTCAGGTTTGCCAAG
TACTACAGGGACCTTGCTGGCAATGAGCAACGCACACTCACCAAGGCATATGGCATCCGCTTTGACATCA
TCGTGTTTGGAAAGGCTGGCAAGTTTGACATCATCCCAACCATGATCAATGTTGGCTCTGGCTTGGCGCT
CCTAGGGGTGGCGACCGTGCTGTGTGACGTCATAGTCCTCTACTGTATGAAGAAGAGATACTACTACCGG
GACAAGAAATATAAGTATGTGGAAGACTACGAGCAGGGTCTTTCCGGAGAGACGGACCAGTGA
