>Addgene plasmid #52926 | P2X4-pHluorin123 | addgene partial sequence | sequence record 90326 | CMV-F 5'-CGCAAATGGGCGGTAGGCGTG-3'
GCAGAGCTCTCTGGCTAACTAGAGAACCCACTGCTTACTGGCTTATCGAAATTAATACGACTCACTATAG
GGAGACCCAAGCTGGCTAGTTAAGCTTGGTACCGAGCTCGGATCCACTAGTCCAGTGTGGTGGAATTGCC
CTTACGAGCGGGCGGCGGAGCCATGGCAGGCTGCTGCTCCGTGCTCCGGGCTTTCCTGTTCGAGTACGAC
ACGCCGCGCATCGTGCTCATCCGCAGCCGTAAAGTGGGGCTCATGAACCGCGTGGTGCAGCTGCTCATCC
TGGCTTACGTCATTGGGTGGGTGTTCGTGTGGGAAAAGGGCTACCAGGAAACGGACTCTGTGGTCAGCTC
GGTGACAACCAAAGCCAAAGGTGTGGCTGTGACCAACACTTCTCAGCTTGGATTCCGGATCTGGGACGTG
GCCGACTATGTGGTCCCAGCTCAGGAGGAAAACTCCCTCTTCATCATGACCAACATGATCGTCACCGTGA
ACCAGACGCAGGGTACCTGTCCAGAGATTCCTGATAAGGGAGCTGGAGCTATCGATGGAGGAGCTGGAGG
AGCTAGGAGTAAAGGAGAAGAACTTTTCACTGGAGTTGTCCCAATTCTTGTTGAATTAGATGGTGATGTT
AATGGGCACAAATTTTCTGTCAGTGGAGAGGGTGAAGGTGATGCAACATACGGAAAACTTACCCTTAAAT
TTATTTGCACTACTGGAAAACTACCTGTTCCTTGGCCAACACTTGTCACTACTTTAACTTATGGTGTTCA
ATGCTTTTCAAGATACCCAGATCATATGAAACGGCATGACTTTTTCAAGAGTGCCATGCCCGAAGGTTAT
GTACAGGAAAGAACTATATTTTTCAAAGATGACGGGAACTACAAGACACGTGCTGAAGTCAAGTTTGAAG
GTGATACCCTTGTTAATAGAATCGAGTTAAAAGGTATTGAT
