>Addgene plasmid #52926 | P2X4-pHluorin123 | addgene partial sequence | sequence record 90327 | BGH-rev 5'-TAGAAGGCACAGTCGAGG-3'
TGGTGATGGTGATGATGACCGGTACGCGTAGAATCGAGACCGAGGAGAGGGTTAGGGATAGGCTTACCTT
CGAACCGCGGGCCCTCTAGACTCGAGCGGCCGCTCACTTGTCATCGTCATCCTTGTAATCCTGGTCCGTC
TCTCCGGAAAGACCCTGCTCGTAGTCTTCCACATACTTATATTTCTTGTCCCGGTAGTAGTATCTCTTCT
TCATACAGTAGAGGACTATGACGTCACACAGCACGGTCGCCACCCCTAGGAGCGCCAAGCCAGAGCCAAC
ATTGATCATGGTTGGGATGATGTCAAACTTGCCAGCCTTTCCAAACACGATGATGTCAAAGCGGATGCCA
TATGCCTTGGTGAGTGTGCGTTGCTCATTGCCAGCAAGGTCCCTGTAGTACTTGGCAAACCTGAAATTGT
AGCCAGGAGACACGTTGTGTTCTAAGTCCCGAGTGTCGAGGCGCCGGAAGGAATATCTGGGCAGGCAGTG
GGAGGCAGCTCTGTCAAGGTTGCAGTCCCACTTGATCTGGATACCCATGATGCCTCCCTCCACTGCCATC
TCCTGAAAGCTGTGGCCCGCATCCGCCACGATTTGGCCAAGACGGAATATGGGGCAGAAGGGATCCGTCC
GCGCATTATAAATGCACGACTTGAGGTAGGAGGTGGTAATGTTGGGGAGGATATTCCTCTTGCTGAAATT
AAACTTGGGGTACCAGATGTTGTTCTTTACCAAGAGGGTGAAGTTTTCTGCAGCCTTTAAAAAAGCTGGC
GTTGGCACACCAGCGTCATTCTCCACTGGGCACCATGCGGCCACCTCACAGGTCTTCACAGACGCGTTGA
ATGGAACACACCTTCCAGTCCCAATTCCACTGCTGTGGGTGTCCG
