>Addgene plasmid #52926 | P2X4-pHluorin123 | addgene partial sequence | sequence record 90328 | GFP-F 5'-GGTCCTTCTTGAGTTTGTAAC-3'
AAGGAGGAGCTGGAGGAGCTGAATTCGCTGGAGCTGGAACCAGCATTTGCGATTCAGACGCCAACTGCAC
TCTCGGCTCCTCGGACACCCACAGCAGTGGAATTGGGACTGGAAGGTGTGTTCCATTCAACGCGTCTGTG
AAGACCTGTGAGGTGGCCGCATGGTGCCCAGTGGAGAATGACGCTGGTGTGCCAACGCCAGCTTTTTTAA
AGGCTGCAGAAAACTTCACCCTCTTGGTAAAGAACAACATCTGGTACCCCAAGTTTAATTTCAGCAAGAG
GAATATCCTCCCCAACATTACCACCTCCTACCTCAAGTCGTGCATTTATAATGCGCGGACGGATCCCTTC
TGCCCCATATTCCGTCTTGGCCAAATCGTGGCGGATGCGGGCCACAGCTTTCAGGAGATGGCAGTGGAGG
GAGGCATCATGGGTATCCAGATCAAGTGGGACTGCAACCTTGACAGAGCTGCCTCCCACTGCCTGCCCAG
ATATTCCTTCCGGCGCCTCGACACTCGGGACTTAGAACACAACGTGTCTCCTGGCTACAATTTCAGGTTT
GCCAAGTACTACAGGGACCTTGCTGGCAATGAGCAACGCACACTCACCAAGGCATATGGCATCCGCTTTG
ACATCATCGTGTTTGGAAAGGCTGGCAAGTTTGACATCATCCCAACCATGATCAATGTTGGCTCTGGCTT
GGCGCTCCTAGGGGTGGCGACCGTGCTGTGTGACGTCATAGTCCTCTACTGTATGAAGAAGAGATACTAC
TACCGGGACAAGAAATATAAGTATGTGGAA
