[The description below was written by a language model from this plasmid's Addgene catalogue record.]
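Description:
P2X4-pHluorin123 is a mammalian expression plasmid built on the pcDNA3.1 backbone, with a total size of about 7.4 kb, of which roughly 5.4 kb is vector and about 1.95 kb is insert. It is maintained in E. coli as a high-copy plasmid under ampicillin selection. The record does not list individual regulatory elements. pcDNA3.1 vectors generally drive the insert from the CMV immediate-early promoter with a downstream polyadenylation signal, and usually carry a mammalian selection cassette, but the specific variant and marker are not stated here.

The insert encodes mouse P2X4, an ATP-gated cation channel subunit of the P2X receptor family, with the pH-sensitive GFP variant pHluorin inserted internally at position 123 of the receptor rather than fused to either terminus. pHluorin fluorescence is quenched at acidic pH and bright at neutral pH. A tag exposed to the lumen of acidic compartments is therefore dim, and it brightens when the receptor reaches the cell surface and faces the neutral extracellular medium. This lets surface receptors be distinguished optically from those held in intracellular acidic organelles.

According to the stated purpose and the associated publication title, the construct is used to express the tagged receptor in mammalian cells for live imaging of P2X4 subcellular distribution, trafficking and regulation. No feature table was provided, so the exact junctions of the pHluorin insertion, any linkers and any additional tags cannot be described from this record.
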