Addgene plasmid #52926: P2X4-pHluorin123
Purpose: express P2X4 protein with pHluorin at 123rd position
Depositing lab: Baljit Khakh. Depositing organization: University of California, Los Angeles (UCLA). Publication: Imaging P2X4 receptor subcellular distribution, trafficking, and regulation using P2X4-pHluorin. Xu J, Chai H, Ehinger K, Egan TM, Srinivasan R, Frick M, Khakh BS. J Gen Physiol. 2014 Jul;144(1):81-104. doi: 10.1085/jgp.201411169. Epub 2014 Jun 16. PubMed 24935743.
Backbone
  Vector backbone: pcDNA3.1
  Backbone size w/o insert (bp): 5400
  Total vector size (bp): 7400
  Vector type: Mammalian Expression
Growth in bacteria
  Bacterial resistance: Ampicillin, 100 μg/mL
  Growth temperature: 37°C
  Growth strain: DH5alpha
  Copy number: High Copy
Gene/Insert
  Gene/Insert name: mP2X4-pHluorin123
  Species: M. musculus (mouse)
  Insert size (bp): 1953
Terms and licenses: Academic/Nonprofit Terms; Industry Terms: Not Available to Industry
How to cite: P2X4-pHluorin123 was a gift from Baljit Khakh (Addgene plasmid # 52926 ; http://n2t.net/addgene:52926 ; RRID:Addgene_52926)
